>Addgene plasmid #16869 | XE7 Xwnt-8 | addgene partial sequence | sequence record 23436 | 16869 with SP6
CTGTCTTTTGCGAGCTCAGAATAAACGCTCAACTTTGGCAGATAATTCCGTTTTTTTTTTTTTTTTTTTT
TTGNTCATTTGCTGAGGATACTGTTCAAGCATTACCCCGGATAGCAGCCTTCATCATGCAAAACACCACT
TTGTTCATCCTTGCAACTCTTCTGATCTTCTGCCCATTCTTCACTGCCTCAGCATGGTCAGTCAATAACT
TTCTGATGACAGGACCCAAGGCATATCTGACATACTCAGCGAGTGTTGCCGTGGGTGCGCAGAATGGAAT
TGAGGAGTGTAAATATCAGTTTGCGTGGGAAAGATGGAATTGCCCTGAAAGTACCCTGCAGCTTGCTACC
CACAATGGACTTCGAAGTGCAACCAGAGAAACCTCCTTTGTGCATGCCATTAGCTCAGCGGGAGTTATGT
ATACACTGACGAGAAACTGCAGCATGGGGGACTTTGATAACTGTGGATGTGATGACTCCAGAAATGGCCG
CATCGGTGGCCGAGGCTGGGTATGGGGCGGCTGCAGTGATAATGCAGAATTTGGTGAGCGGATCTCTAAA
CTATTCGTCGATGGCTTGGAGACGGGACAAGATGCCAGAGCCCTAATGAACTTGCATAACAATGAAGCAG
GAAGACTTGCAGTGAAAGAGACAATGAAAAAGGACTTGCAAGTGCCATGGNAATATCTGGAAGTTGCAGC
ATACAAAACTTGCTGGCTTCAGCTGGCCGAGNTTTCGGGATATTGGGCAATCACTTAAAGATCAAGCNCG
ACCAAGCGCTAAAGCTTGA
