[The description below was written by a language model from this plasmid's Addgene catalogue record.]
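Description:
XE7 Xwnt-8 is a Xenopus expression plasmid built on the SP64T backbone (about 3 kb), a vector designed for making synthetic mRNA by in vitro transcription rather than for direct expression from a eukaryotic promoter. It is maintained in E. coli as a high-copy plasmid under ampicillin selection. No feature table accompanies the record, so the origin of replication and other backbone elements are not individually documented. From general knowledge of SP64T, the Bgl II cloning site lies between Xenopus β-globin 5′ and 3′ untranslated sequences downstream of an SP6 promoter, an arrangement intended to improve the stability and translation of injected transcripts.

The insert is the Xenopus laevis Xwnt-8 cDNA (wnt8a.L), listed at roughly 3.2 kb. That figure is large relative to the backbone, and the record does not make clear whether it describes the insert alone. The cDNA was excised as an EcoRI fragment, blunted, and ligated into the blunted Bgl II site of SP64T, which destroyed the Bgl II sites at both junctions. The SP6 promoter drives sense transcription, and the SP6 primer is listed for sequencing from the 5′ end. No epitope tags or reporters are recorded. According to the depositor's notes, the plasmid is linearized with BamHI and transcribed with SP6 polymerase to generate Xwnt-8 RNA.

Such RNA is typically microinjected into Xenopus embryos or oocytes to misexpress the Wnt ligand. This fits the associated study, which characterised Xwnt-8 as a Wnt-1/int-1-related gene responsive to mesoderm-inducing growth factors and possibly involved in ventral mesodermal patterning.
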