Addgene plasmid #16869: XE7 Xwnt-8
Depositing lab: Randall Moon. Depositing organization: University of Washington. Publication: Xwnt-8, a Xenopus Wnt-1/int-1-related gene responsive to mesoderm-inducing growth factors, may play a role in ventral mesodermal patterning during embryogenesis. Christian JL, McMahon JA, McMahon AP, Moon RT. Development. 1991 Apr. 111(4):1045-55. PubMed 1879349.
Backbone
  Vector backbone: SP64T
  Backbone size w/o insert (bp): 3000
  Vector type: Xenopus Expression
Growth in bacteria
  Bacterial resistance: Ampicillin, 100 μg/mL
  Growth temperature: 37°C
  Growth strain: DH5alpha
  Copy number: High Copy
Gene/Insert
  Gene/Insert name: Xwnt-8 RNA (alt names: xwnt-8; wnt-8a)
  Species: X. laevis (frog)
  Insert size (bp): 3230
  Entrez Gene: wnt8a.L (a.k.a. XELAEV_18017109mg, Xwnt8, wnt-8, wnt8, wnt8a, xwnt-8)
  Cloning method: Restriction Enzyme; 5′ cloning site Bgl II (destroyed during cloning); 3′ cloning site Bgl II (destroyed during cloning)
  Sequencing primers: 5′ SP6
Terms and licenses: Academic/Nonprofit Terms; Industry Terms: Not Available to Industry
Depositor comments: Insert: EcoR1 insert blunted into Bgl II blunt of SP64T. Transcription: linearize with Bam H1 and transcribe with SP6. Plasmid History: Constructed by Jan Christian on date of 12/90. Citation: Christian et al., Development 111, 1045 (1991)
How to cite: XE7 Xwnt-8 was a gift from Randall Moon (Addgene plasmid # 16869 ; http://n2t.net/addgene:16869 ; RRID:Addgene_16869)
